>Addgene plasmid #176966 | JAM2_pcDNA6.2/EmGFP-Bsd | addgene full sequence | sequence record 349724 | Addgene NGS Result
GTGATGCGGTTTTGGCAGTACATCAATGGGCGTGGATAGCGGTTTGACTCACGGGGATTTCCAAGTCTCC
ACCCCATTGACGTCAATGGGAGTTTGTTTTGGCACCAAAATCAACGGGACTTTCCAAAATGTCGTAACAA
CTCCGCCCCATTGACGCAAATGGGCGGTAGGCGTGTACGGTGGGAGGTCTATATAAGCAGAGCTCTCTGG
CTAACTAGAGAACCCACTGCTTACTGGCTTATCGAAATTAATACGACTCACTATAGGGAGACCCAAGCTG
GCTAGTTAAGCTATCAACAAGTTTGTACAAAAAAGCAGGCTCCGCGGCCGCCCCCTTCACCCCTCCTCAG
AGCAGCCGGCTGCCGCCCCGGGAAGATGGCGAGGAGGAGCCGCCACCGCCTCCTCCTGCTGCTGCTGCGC
TACCTGGTGGTCGCCCTGGGCTATCATAAGGCCTATGGGTTTTCTGCCCCAAAAGACCAACAAGTAGTCA
CAGCAGTAGAGTACCAAGAGGCTATTTTAGCCTGCAAAACCCCAAAGAAGACTGTTTCCTCCAGATTAGA
GTGGAAGAAACTGGGTCGGAGTGTCTCCTTTGTCTACTATCAACAGACTCTTCAAGGTGATTTTAAAAAT
CGAGCTGAGATGATAGATTTCAATATCCGGATCAAAAATGTGACAAGAAGTGATGCGGGGAAATATCGTT
GTGAAGTTAGTGCCCCATCTGAGCAAGGCCAAAACCTGGAAGAGGATACAGTCACTCTGGAAGTATTAGT
GGCTCCAGCAGTTCCATCATGTGAAGTACCCTCTTCTGCTCTGAGTGGAACTGTGGTAGAGCTACGATGT
CAAGACAAAGAAGGGAATCCAGCTCCTGAATACACATGGTTTAAGGATGGCATCCGTTTGCTAGAAAATC
CCAGACTTGGCTCCCAAAGCACCAACAGCTCATACACAATGAATACAAAAACTGGAACTCTGCAATTTAA
TACTGTTTCCAAACTGGACACTGGAGAATATTCCTGTGAAGCCCGCAATTCTGTTGGATATCGCAGGTGT
CCTGGGAAACGAATGCAAGTAGATGATCTCAACATAAGTGGCATCATAGCAGCCGTAGTAGTTGTGGCCT
TAGTGATTTCCGTTTGTGGCCTTGGTGTATGCTATGCTCAGAGGAAAGGCTACTTTTCAAAAGAAACCTC
CTTCCAGAAGAGTAATTCTTCATCTAAAGCCACGACAATGAGTGAAAATGATTTCAAGCACACAAAATCC
TTTATAATTTAAAGACTCCACTTTAGAGATACACCAAAGGGTGGGCGCGCCGACCCAGCTTTCTTGTACA
AAGTGGTTGATCTAGAGGGCCCGCGGTTCGAAGGTAAGCCTATCCCTAACCCTCTCCTCGGTCTCGATTC
TACGCGTACCGGTTAGTAATGAGTTTAAACGGGGGAGGCTAACTGAAACACGGAAGGAGACAATACCGGA
AGGAACCCGCGCTATGACGGCAATAAAAAGACAGAATAAAACGCACGGGTGTTGGGTCGTTTGTTCATAA
ACGCGGGGTTCGGTCCCAGGGCTGGCACTCTGTCGATACCCCACCGAGACCCCATTGGGGCCAATACGCC
CGCGTTTCTTCCTTTTCCCCACCCCACCCCCCAAGTTCGGGTGAAGGCCCAGGGCTCGCAGCCAACGTCG
GGGCGGCAGGCCCTGCCATAGCAGATCTGCGCAGCTGGGGCTCTAGGGGGTATCCCC
[124 nt withheld, positions 1738-1861]
C
[91 nt withheld, positions 1863-1953]
A
[49 nt withheld, positions 1955-2003]
CCTTTGACGTTGGAGTCCACGTTCTTT
[37 nt withheld, positions 2031-2067]
ACCCTATCTCGGTCTATTCTTTTGATTTATAAGGGATTTTGCCGATTTCGGCCTATTGGTTAAAAAATGA
GCTGATTTAACAAAAATTTAACGCGAATTATCCTCGAGCTACCGGGTAGGGGAGGCGCTTTTCCCAAGGC
AGTCTGGAGCATGCGCTTTAGCAGCCCCGCTGGGCACTTGGCGCTACACAAGTGGCCTCTGGCCTCGCAC
ACATTCCACATCCACCGGTAGGCGCCAACCGGCTCCGTTCTTTGGTGGCCCCTTCGCGCCACCTTCTACT
CCTCCCCTAGTCAGGAAGTTCCCCCCCGCCCCGCAGCTCGCGTCGTGCAGGACGTGACAAATGGAAGTAG
CACGTCTCACTAGTCTCGTGCAGATGGACAGCACCGCTGAGCAATGGAAGCGGGTAGGCCTTTGGGGCAG
CGGCCAATAGCAGCTTTGCTCCTTCGCTTTCTGGGCTCAGAGGCTGGGAAGGGGTGGGTCCGGGGGCGGG
CTCAGGGGCGGGCTCAGGGGCGGGGCGGGCGCCCGAAGGTCCTCCGGAGGCCCGGCATTCTGCACGCTTC
AAAAGCGCACGTCTGCCGCGCTGTTCTCCTCTTCCTCATCTCCGGGCCTTTCGACTCTAGACACGTGTTG
ACAATTAATCATCGGCATAGTATATCGGCATAGTATAATACGACAAGGTGAGGAACTAAACCATGGTGAG
CAAGGGCGAGGAGCTGTTCACCGGGGTGGTGCCCATCCTGGTCGAGCTGGACGGCGACGTAAACGGCCAC
AAGTTCAGCGTGTCCGGCGAGGGCGAGGGCGATGCCACCTACGGCAAGCTGACCCTGAAGTTCATCTGCA
CCACCGGCAAGCTGCCCGTGCCCTGGCCCACCCTCGTGACCACCTTCACCTACGGCGTGCAGTGCTTCGC
CCGCTACCCCGACCACATGAAGCAGCACGACTTCTTCAAGTCCGCCATGCCCGAAGGCTACGTCCAGGAG
CGCACCATCTTCTTCAAGGACGACGGCAACTACAAGACCCGCGCCGAGGTGAAGTTCGAGGGCGACACCC
TGGTGAACCGCATCGAGCTGAAGGGCATCGACTTCAAGGAGGACGGCAACATCCTGGGGCACAAGCTGGA
GTACAACTACAACAGCCACAAGGTCTATATCACCGCCGACAAGCAGAAGAACGGCATCAAGGTGAACTTC
AAGACCCGCCACAACATCGAGGACGGCAGCGTGCAGCTCGCCGACCACTACCAGCAGAACACCCCCATCG
GCGACGGCCCCGTGCTGCTGCCCGACAACCACTACCTGAGCACCCAGTCCGCCCTGAGCAAAGACCCCAA
CGAGAAGCGCGATCACATGGTCCTGCTGGAGTTCGTGACCGCCGCCGGGATCACTCTCGGCATGGACGAG
CTGTACAAGGCCAAGCCTTTGTCTCAAGAAGAATCCACCCTCATTGAAAGAGCAACGGCTACAATCAACA
GCATCCCCATCTCTGAAGACTACAGCGTCGCCAGCGCAGCTCTCTCTAGCGACGGCCGCATCTTCACTGG
TGTCAATGTATATCATTTTACTGGGGGACCTTGTGCAGAACTCGTGGTGCTGGGCACTGCTGCTGCTGCG
GCAGCTGGCAACCTGACTTGTATCGTCGCGATCGGAAATGAGAACAGGGGCATCTTGAGCCCCTGCGGAC
GGTGCCGACAGGTGCTTCTCGATCTGCATCCTGGGATCAAAGCCATAGTGAAGGACAGTGATGGACAGCC
GACGGCAGTTGGGATTCGTGAATTGCTGCCCTCTGGTTATGTGTGGGAGGGCTAAGCACTTCGTGGCCGA
GGAGCAGGACTGACACGTGCTACGAGATTTCGATTCCACCGCCGCCTTCTATGAAAGGTTGGGCTTCGGA
ATCGTTTTCCGGGACGCCGGCTGGATGATCCTCCAGCGCGGGGATCTCATGCTGGAGTTCTTCGCCCACC
CCAACTTGTTTATTGCAGCTTATAATGGTTACAAATAAAGCAATAGCATCACAAATTTCACAAATAAAGC
ATTTTTTTCACTGCATTCTAGTTGTGGTTTGTCCAAACTCATCAATGTATCTTATCATGTCTGTATACCG
TCGACCTCTAGCTAGAGCTTGGCGTAATCATGGTCATAGCTGTTTCCTGTGTGAAATTGTTATCCGCTCA
CAATTCCACACAACATACGAGCCGGAAGCATAAAGTGTAAAGCCTGGGGTGCCTAATGAGTGAGCTAACT
CACATTAATTGCGTTGCGCTCACTGCCCGCTTTCCAGTCGGGAAACCTGTCGTGCCAGCTGCATTAATGA
ATCGGCCAACGCGCGGGGAGAGGCGGTTTGCGTATTGGGCGCTCTTCCGCTTCCTCGCTCACTGACTCGC
TGCGCTCGGTCGTTCGGCTGCGGCGAGCGGTATCAGCTCACTCAAAGGCGGTAATACGGTTATCCACAGA
ATCAGGGGATAACGCAGGAAAGAACATGTGAGCAAAAGGCCAGCAAAAGGCCAGGAACCGTAAAAAGGCC
GCGTTGCTGGCGTTTTTCCATAGGCTCCGCCCCCCTGACGAGCATCACAAAAATCGACGCTCAAGTCAGA
GGTGGCGAAACCCGACAGGACTATAAAGATACCAGGCGTTTCCCCCTGGAAGCTCCCTCGTGCGCTCTCC
TGTTCCGACCCTGCCGCTTACCGGATACCTGTCCGCCTTTCTCCCTTCGGGAAGCGTGGCGCTTTCTCAT
AGCTCACGCTGTAGGTATCTCAGTTCGGTGTAGGTCGTTCGCTCCAAGCTGGGCTGTGTGCACGAACCCC
CCGTTCAGCCCGACCGCTGCGCCTTATCCGGTAACTATCGTCTTGAGTCCAACCCGGTAAGACACGACTT
ATCGCCACTGGCAGCAGCCACTGGTAACAGGATTAGCAGAGCGAGGTATGTAGGCGGTGCTACAGAGTTC
TTGAAGTGGTGGCCTAACTACGGCTACACTAGAAGAACAGTATTTGGTATCTGCGCTCTGCTGAAGCCAG
TTACCTTCGGAAAAAGAGTTGGTAGCTCTTGATCCGGCAAACAAACCACCGCTGGTAGCGGTGGTTTTTT
TGTTTGCAAGCAGCAGATTACGCGCAGAAAAAAAGGATCTCAAGAAGATCCTTTGATCTTTTCTACGGGG
TCTGACGCTCAGTGGAACGAAAACTCACGTTAAGGGATTTTGGTCATGAGATTATCAAAAAGGATCTTCA
CCTAGATCCTTTTAAATTAAAAATGAAGTTTTAAATCAATCTAAAGTATATATGAGTAAACTTGGTCTGA
CAGTTACCAATGCTTAATCAGTGAGGCACCTATCTCAGCGATCTGTCTATTTCGTTCATCCATAGTTGCC
TGACTCCCCGTCGTGTAGATAACTACGATACGGGAGGGCTTACCATCTGGCCCCAGTGCTGCAATGATAC
CGCGAGACCCACGCTCACCGGCTCCAGATTTATCAGCAATAAACCAGCCAGCCGGAAGGGCCGAGCGCAG
AAGTGGTCCTGCAACTTTATCCGCCTCCATCCAGTCTATTAATTGTTGCCGGGAAGCTAGAGTAAGTAGT
TCGCCAGTTAATAGTTTGCGCAACGTTGTTGCCATTGCTACAGGCATCGTGGTGTCACGCTCGTCGTTTG
GTATGGCTTCATTCAGCTTCGGTTCCCAACGATCAAGGCGAGTTACATGATCCCCCATGTTGTGCAAAAA
AGCGGTTAGCTCCTTCGGTCCTCCGATCGTTGTCAGAAGTAAGTTGGCCGCAGTGTTATCACTCATGGTT
ATGGCAGCACTGCATAATTCTCTTACTGTCATGCCATCCGTAAGATGCTTTTCTGTGACTGGTGAGTACT
CAACCAAGTCATTCTGAGAATAGTGTATGCGGCGACCGAGTTGCTCTTGCCCGGCGTCAATACGGGATAA
TACCGCGCCACATAGCAGAACTTTAAAAGTGCTCATCATTGGAAAACGTTCTTCGGGGCGAAAACTCTCA
AGGATCTTACCGCTGTTGAGATCCAGTTCGATGTAACCCACTCGTGCACCCAACTGATCTTCAGCATCTT
TTACTTTCACCAGCGTTTCTGGGTGAGCAAAAACAGGAAGGCAAAATGCCGCAAAAAAGGGAATAAGGGC
GACACGGAAATGTTGAATACTCATACTCTTCCTTTTTCAATATTATTGAAGCATTTATCAGGGTTATTGT
CTCATGAGCGGATACATATTTGAATGTATTTAGAAAAATAAACAAATAGGGGTTCCGCGCACATTTCCCC
GAAAAGTGCCACCTGACGTCGACGGATCGGGAGATCTCCCGATCCCCTATGGTGCACTCTCAGTACAATC
TGCTCTGATGCCGCATAGTTAAGCCAGTATCTGCTCCCTGCTTGTGTGTTGGAGGTCGCTGAGTAGTGCG
CGAGCAAAATTTAAGCTACAACAAGGCAAGGCTTGACCGACAATTGCATGAAGAATCTGCTTAGGGTTAG
GCGTTTTGCGCTGCTTCGCGATGTACGGGCCAGATATACGCGTTGACATTGATTATTGACTAGTTATTAA
TAGTAATCAATTACGGGGTCATTAGTTCATAGCCCATATATGGAGTTCCGCGTTACATAACTTACGGTAA
ATGGCCCGCCTGGCTGACCGCCCAACGACCCCCGCCCATTGACGTCAATAATGACGTATGTTCCCATAGT
AACGCCAATAGGGACTTTCCATTGACGTCAATGGGTGGAGTATTTACGGTAAACTGCCCACTTGGCAGTA
CATCAAGTGTATCATATGCCAAGTACGCCCCCTATTGACGTCAATGACGGTAAATGGCCCGCCTGGCATT
ATGCCCAGTACATGACCTTATGGGACTTTCCTACTTGGCAGTACATCTACGTATTAGTCATCGCTATTAC
CATG
Features (pLannotate 1.2.2; 26 found; start..end, strand, type, name):
      1..204     +  promoter       CMV promoter: human cytomegalovirus (CMV) immediate early promoter
    200..233     +  LTR            5' LTR (truncated) (fragment): truncated 5' long terminal repeat (LTR) from HIV-1
    249..267     +  promoter       T7 promoter: promoter for bacteriophage T7 RNA polymerase
    297..321     +  protein_bind   attB1: mutant version of attB; recombination site for the Gateway® BP reaction BP Clonase™
    376..1269    +  CDS            JAM2: JAM2_HUMAN - Also known as C21orf43 From Homo sapiens (Human).
   1313..1337    -  protein_bind   attB2: mutant version of attB; recombination site for the Gateway® BP reaction BP Clonase™
   1363..1404    +  CDS            V5 tag: epitope tag from simian virus 5
   1488..1536    +  polyA_signal   HSV TK poly(A) signal: herpes simplex virus thymidine kinase polyadenylation signal (Cole and Stacy, 1985)
   1627..1643    -  polyA_signal   bGH poly(A) signal (fragment): bovine growth hormone polyadenylation signal
   1738..2166    +  rep_origin     f1 ori (sequence partly withheld): f1 bacteriophage origin of replication; arrow indicates direction of (+) strand synthesis
   2181..2680    +  promoter       PGK promoter: mouse phosphoglycerate kinase 1 promoter
   2694..2741    +  promoter       EM7 promoter: synthetic bacterial promoter&nbsp
   2760..3476    +  CDS            Emerald: Emerald is a basic (constitutively fluorescent) green fluorescent protein published in 1998, derived from Aequorea victoria. It is reported to be a very rapidly-maturing weak dimer.
   3476..3872    +  CDS            BSD (fragment): blasticidin S deaminase; Aspergillus terreus BSD; confers resistance to blasticidin
   3873..3900    +  CDS            BleoR (fragment): antibiotic-binding protein; Sh ble from Streptoalloteichus hindustanus; confers resistance to bleomycin, phleomycin, and Zeocin™
   3910..4035    +  CDS            ble (fragment): BLE_KLEPN - Experimental evidence at protein level: Swiss-Prot protein existence level 1. Binding protein with a strong affinity to the bleomycin family of antibiotics. Binds to CL990; an antimitotic-antibiotic compound. From Klebsiella pneumoniae.
   4030..4151    +  polyA_signal   SV40 poly(A) signal: SV40 polyadenylation signal
   4224..4240    -  protein_bind   lac operator: The lac repressor binds to the lac operator to inhibit transcription in E. coli. This inhibition can be relieved by adding lactose or isopropyl-β-D-thiogalactopyranoside (IPTG). lac repressor encoded by lacI
   4248..4278    -  promoter       lac promoter: promoter for the E. coli lac operon
   4293..4314    -  protein_bind   CAP binding site: CAP binding activates transcription in the presence of cAMP. E. coli catabolite activator protein
   4327..4419    -  CDS            lacI (fragment): lac repressor; lacI; The lac repressor binds to the lac operator to inhibit transcription in E. coli. This inhibition can be relieved by adding lactose or isopropyl-β-D-thiogalactopyranoside (IPTG).
   4602..5190    -  rep_origin     ori: high-copy-number ColE1/pMB1/pBR322/pUC origin of replication
   5361..6221    -  CDS            AmpR: β-lactamase; bla; confers resistance to ampicillin, carbenicillin, and related antibiotics
   6222..6326    -  promoter       AmpR promoter: bla
   6385..6437    -  misc_feature   bom (fragment): basis of mobility region from pBR322
   6592..6971    +  enhancer       CMV enhancer: human cytomegalovirus immediate early enhancer
