[The description below was written by a language model from this plasmid's Addgene catalogue record and pLannotate feature annotations shown in this document.]
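Description:
JAM2_pcDNA6.2/EmGFP-Bsd is a mammalian expression plasmid built by Gateway recombination into the Invitrogen pcDNA6.2/EmGFP-Bsd/V5-DEST destination vector. It is maintained in E. coli through a high-copy ColE1/pUC-type origin with ampicillin selection (AmpR under its own bla promoter), and it also carries an f1 origin for single-stranded DNA production. The sequenced record is about 7 kb.

The payload is the human JAM2 coding sequence (junctional adhesion molecule B, also called JAM-B or C21orf43; a chromosome 21 gene), flanked by attB1 and attB2 sites left by the Gateway reaction. It is driven by the CMV enhancer/immediate-early promoter, with a T7 promoter just upstream that serves as a sequencing primer site and could support in vitro transcription. A V5 epitope tag lies downstream of attB2, followed by the HSV TK polyadenylation signal. The record does not say whether the JAM2 insert retains its stop codon, so it is unclear whether the protein is actually V5-tagged.

A second, independent cassette uses the mouse PGK promoter, with the bacterial EM7 promoter behind it, to express Emerald GFP fused to blasticidin S deaminase and terminated by an SV40 poly(A) signal. This fusion lets transfected cells be identified by green fluorescence and selected with blasticidin, without tagging JAM2 with a fluorescent protein. The short HIV-1 LTR, bGH poly(A), bleomycin-resistance and lacI annotations are fragment matches and are probably not functional elements.

According to the associated publication, the plasmid belongs to an overexpression screen of chromosome 21 genes for modulators of Sonic hedgehog signaling relevant to Down syndrome.
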