Addgene plasmid #176966: JAM2_pcDNA6.2/EmGFP-Bsd
Purpose: Mammalian expression vector encoding JAM2 and EmGFP-Bsd
Depositing lab: Roger Reeves. Depositing organization: Johns Hopkins University and School of Medicine. Publication: Overexpression screen of chromosome 21 genes reveals modulators of Sonic hedgehog signaling relevant to Down syndrome. Moyer AJ, Fernandez FX, Li Y, Klinedinst DK, Florea LD, Kazuki Y, Oshimura M, Reeves RH. Dis Model Mech. 2023 Apr 1;16(4):dmm049712. doi: 10.1242/dmm.049712. Epub 2023 Apr 13. PubMed 36995257.
Backbone
  Vector backbone: pcDNA6.2/EmGFP-Bsd/V5-DEST
  Backbone manufacturer: Invitrogen (V36620)
  Backbone size w/o insert (bp): 5983
  Vector type: Mammalian Expression
  Selectable markers: EmGFP fused to Blasticidin (bsd)-resistance marker
Growth in bacteria
  Bacterial resistance: Ampicillin, 100 μg/mL
  Growth temperature: 37°C
  Growth strain: DH5alpha
  Copy number: High Copy
Gene/Insert
  Gene/Insert name: JAM2 (alt names: JAMB; C21orf43)
  Species: H. sapiens (human)
  Insert size (bp): 997
  Entrez Gene: JAM2 (a.k.a. C21orf43, CD322, JAM-B, JAMB, PRO245, VE-JAM, VEJAM)
  Promoter: CMV
  Cloning method: Gateway Cloning
  Sequencing primers: 5′ T7; 3′ V5 reverse
Resource information
  A portion of this plasmid was derived from a plasmid made by: Derived from Addgene #53842
Terms and licenses: Academic/Nonprofit Terms; Industry Terms: Not Available to Industry
Depositor comments: JAM2 (NM_021219) expressed under the control of CMV promoter and EmGFP-Bsd under the control of PGK
How to cite: JAM2_pcDNA6.2/EmGFP-Bsd was a gift from Roger Reeves (Addgene plasmid # 176966 ; http://n2t.net/addgene:176966 ; RRID:Addgene_176966)
